Addgene plasmid #224244: pFastBacHTa_LYN
Purpose: Expression of human LYN Kinase in insect cells (SF9 cells)
Depositing lab: Andrew Mesecar. Depositing organization: Purdue University.
Backbone
  Vector backbone: pFastBacHT A
  Backbone manufacturer: Genscript
  Backbone size w/o insert (bp): 4837
  Vector type: Insect Expression
Growth in bacteria
  Bacterial resistance: Ampicillin, 100 μg/mL
  Growth temperature: 37°C
  Growth strain: DH5alpha
  Copy number: High Copy
Gene/Insert
  Gene/Insert name: lyn (alt name: JTK8; SAIDV; p53Lyn; p56Lyn)
  Species: H. sapiens (human)
  Insert size (bp): 1437
  Entrez Gene: LYN (a.k.a. JTK8, SAIDV, p53Lyn, p56Lyn)
  Promoter: polyhedrin promoter
  Tag / fusion protein: 6xHis-TEV (N terminal on insert)
  Cloning method: Unknown
  Sequencing primers: 5′ ACCATCTCGCAAATAAATAAG; 3′ TAAGCTGCAATAAACAAGTT
Resource information
  A portion of this plasmid was derived from a plasmid made by: Genscript
Terms and licenses: Academic/Nonprofit Terms; Industry Terms: Not Available to Industry
How to cite: pFastBacHTa_LYN was a gift from Andrew Mesecar (Addgene plasmid # 224244 ; http://n2t.net/addgene:224244 ; RRID:Addgene_224244)
