[The description below was written by a language model from this plasmid's Addgene catalogue record and pLannotate feature annotations shown in this document.]
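Description:
pFastBacHTa_LYN is a baculovirus donor (transfer) plasmid built on the pFastBacHT A backbone for producing human LYN, a Src-family non-receptor tyrosine kinase, in insect cells such as Sf9. In bacteria it is maintained as a high-copy plasmid through a ColE1/pUC-type origin and selected with ampicillin via the β-lactamase gene. An f1 origin is also present.

The expression cassette is driven by the polyhedrin promoter from Autographa californica nucleopolyhedrovirus, a very strong, very late viral promoter. Because the sequence record is circular, this promoter is annotated at the end of the record and reads across the origin into the coding region. The catalogue describes an N-terminal 6xHis tag followed by a TEV protease site. This allows metal-affinity purification and later removal of the tag. The annotation detects the histidine tag as a fragment match, followed by a LYN coding region of roughly 1.4 kb. That region is also flagged as a fragment match to the reference protein, and the record does not state whether the insert is full-length, a particular isoform or a truncation. An SV40 polyadenylation signal terminates the transcript.

The cassette lies between the Tn7L and Tn7R mini-Tn7 ends, together with a gentamicin acetyltransferase gene under a class 1 integron Pc promoter. This arrangement is the basis of bacmid-style systems. Tn7 transposition moves the cassette and gentamicin marker into a baculovirus shuttle genome held in a suitable E. coli host. The recombinant bacmid is then used to generate virus that infects insect cells for protein expression. The construct is suited to making purified recombinant LYN kinase, although the record does not specify downstream applications.
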