Features (pLannotate 1.2.2; 16 found; start..end, strand, type, name):
     12..31      +  CDS            8xHis (fragment): 8xHis affinity tag
     65..1435    +  CDS            LYN (fragment): LYN_HUMAN - Also known as JTK8. Experimental evidence at protein level: Swiss-Prot protein existence level 1. Non-receptor tyrosine-protein kinase that transmits signals from cell surface receptors and plays an important role in the regulation of innate and adaptive immune responses, hematopoiesis, responses to growth factors and cytokines, integrin signaling, but also responses to DNA damage and genotoxic agents. Functions primarily as negative regulator, but can also function as activator, depending on the context. Required for the initiation of the B-cell response, but also for its down-reg
   1480..1563    +  CDS            large T antigen (fragment): large T antigen from SV40 (simian virus 40)
   1586..1720    +  polyA_signal   SV40 poly(A) signal: SV40 polyadenylation signal
   1749..1914    -  mobile_element Tn7L: mini-Tn7 element (left end of the Tn7 transposon) Tn7
   2077..2093    +  CDS            lacZα (fragment): LacZα fragment of β-galactosidase; lacZ fragment
   2098..2552    +  rep_origin     f1 ori (sequence partly withheld): f1 bacteriophage origin of replication; arrow indicates direction of (+) strand synthesis
   2578..2682    +  promoter       AmpR promoter: bla
   2683..3543    +  CDS            AmpR: β-lactamase; bla; confers resistance to ampicillin, carbenicillin, and related antibiotics
   3714..4302    +  rep_origin     ori: high-copy-number ColE1/pMB1/pBR322/pUC origin of replication
   4488..4539    -  misc_feature   bom (fragment): basis of mobility region from pBR322
   4607..4831    -  mobile_element Tn7R: mini-Tn7 element (right end of the Tn7 transposon) Tn7
   4898..5431    -  CDS            GmR: gentamycin acetyltransferase; aacC1; confers resistance to gentamycin
   5601..5629    -  promoter       Pc promoter: intI1 (promoter lies within the coding sequence); class 1 integron promoter
   5607..5954    -  CDS            YPR2_ECOLX (fragment): Protein predicted: Swiss-Prot protein existence level 4. From Escherichia coli.
   5981..6072    +  promoter       polyhedrin promoter: polh from Autographa californica; promoter for the baculovirus polyhedrin gene
>Addgene plasmid #224244 | pFastBacHTa_LYN | addgene full sequence | sequence record 458379 | Addgene NGS Result
CATGTCGTACTACCATCACCATCACCATCACGATTACGATATCCCAACGACCGAAAACCTGTATTTTCAG
GGCGCCATGGATCCGGAACAGGGGGATATCGTTGTGGCGTTGTACCCATATGATGGCATCCATCCCGATG
ATCTCAGCTTCAAGAAAGGCGAGAAAATGAAGGTCTTAGAAGAACACGGCGAGTGGTGGAAGGCCAAGTC
GCTTTTGACTAAGAAGGAAGGATTCATACCATCCAACTATGTGGCGAAACTAAACACACTGGAAACAGAG
GAATGGTTCTTCAAGGATATCACTCGCAAAGACGCCGAGCGTCAGCTTCTTGCGCCTGGTAATTCCGCTG
GCGCTTTTCTGATACGGGAATCTGAGACTCTCAAAGGTAGCTTTTCACTGAGTGTTAGGGACTTCGACCC
TGTCCACGGCGACGTCATCAAACATTACAAAATTAGATCTTTAGACAATGGGGGTTATTATATCTCTCCC
CGAATCACGTTCCCGTGTATCTCAGATATGATCAAACACTATCAGAAGCAGGCAGATGGATTATGTCGCC
GATTGGAAAAAGCCTGCATATCGCCGAAACCCCAAAAACCGTGGGACAAAGACGCATGGGAAATACCACG
AGAAAGCATCAAACTAGTCAAGCGGCTCGGGGCCGGACAATTTGGCGAAGTGTGGATGGGATACTACAAC
AATTCTACCAAGGTCGCAGTCAAAACACTCAAGCCCGGAACCATGAGTGTACAAGCCTTTCTAGAGGAAG
CGAATCTGATGAAAACGCTGCAACATGACAAGCTAGTTAGATTGTACGCTGTTGTGACCAGGGAGGAGCC
CATTTATATTATTACTGAGTATATGGCGAAGGGAAGTTTGCTTGATTTTCTAAAATCCGACGAGGGTGGC
AAGGTTTTATTGCCAAAGCTAATTGACTTCTCGGCTCAAATTGCCGAAGGTATGGCTTACATAGAGCGTA
AGAACTACATACACCGAGACCTCCGCGCAGCAAACGTATTAGTATCCGAAAGCTTGATGTGCAAAATTGC
GGATTTTGGGCTGGCTCGTGTGATTGAAGATAACGAATACACGGCACGGGAAGGGGCTAAATTTCCTATT
AAATGGACCGCACCGGAGGCGATAAATTTTGGATGTTTTACCATAAAGAGTGACGTATGGTCGTTCGGTA
TACTATTATATGAGATTGTTACATATGGGAAGATACCCTACCCTGGTCGGACGAATGCCGACGTAATGAC
AGCGCTTTCACAAGGATATAGGATGCCAAGAGTAGAGAACTGCCCGGATGAGCTGTACGACATCATGAAG
ATGTGCTGGAAAGAAAAGGCTGAGGAGAGGCCAACTTTTGATTACCTTCAGTCAGTGCTCGATGATTTCT
ATACGGCCACAGAGGGGCAGTACCAGCAACAACCTTGACTCGAGGCATGCGGTACCAAGCTTGTCGAGAA
GTACTAGAGGATCATAATCAGCCATACCACATTTGTAGAGGTTTTACTTGCTTTAAAAAACCTCCCACAC
CTCCCCCTGAACCTGAAACATAAAATGAATGCAATTGTTGTTGTTAACTTGTTTATTGCAGCTTATAATG
GTTACAAATAAAGCAATAGCATCACAAATTTCACAAATAAAGCATTTTTTTCACTGCATTCTAGTTGTGG
TTTGTCCAAACTCATCAATGTATCTTATCATGTCTGGATCTGATCACTGCTTGAGCCTAGGAGATCCGAA
CCAGATAAGTGAAATCTAGTTCCAAACTATTTTGTCATTTTTAATTTTCGTATTAGCTTACGACGCTACA
CCCAGTTCCCATCTATTTTGTCACTCTTCCCTAAATAATCCTTAAAAACTCCATTTCCACCCCTCCCAGT
TCCCAACTATTTTGTCCGCCCACAGCGGGGCATTTTTCTTCCTGTTATGTTTTTAATCAAACATCCTGCC
AACTCCATGTGACAAACCGTCATCTTCGGCTACTTTTTCTCTGTCACAGAATGAAAATTTTTCTGTCATC
TCTTCGTTATTAATGTTTGTAATTGACTGAATATCAACGCTTATTTGCAGCCTGAATGGCGAATGGG
[124 nt withheld, positions 2098-2221]
C
[91 nt withheld, positions 2223-2313]
A
[49 nt withheld, positions 2315-2363]
CCTTTGACGTTGGAGTCCACGTTCTT
[37 nt withheld, positions 2390-2426]
ACCCTATCTCGGTCTATTCTTTTGATTTATAAGGGATTTTGCCGATTTCGGCCTATTGGTTAAAAAATGA
GCTGATTTAACAAAAATTTAACGCGAATTTTAACAAAATATTAACGCTTACAATTTAGGTGGCACTTTTC
GGGGAAATGTGCGCGGAACCCCTATTTGTTTATTTTTCTAAATACATTCAAATATGTATCCGCTCATGAG
ACAATAACCCTGATAAATGCTTCAATAATATTGAAAAAGGAAGAGTATGAGTATTCAACATTTCCGTGTC
GCCCTTATTCCCTTTTTTGCGGCATTTTGCCTTCCTGTTTTTGCTCACCCAGAAACGCTGGTGAAAGTAA
AAGATGCTGAAGATCAGTTGGGTGCACGAGTGGGTTACATCGAACTGGATCTCAACAGCGGTAAGATCCT
TGAGAGTTTTCGCCCCGAAGAACGTTTTCCAATGATGAGCACTTTTAAAGTTCTGCTATGTGGCGCGGTA
TTATCCCGTATTGACGCCGGGCAAGAGCAACTCGGTCGCCGCATACACTATTCTCAGAATGACTTGGTTG
AGTACTCACCAGTCACAGAAAAGCATCTTACGGATGGCATGACAGTAAGAGAATTATGCAGTGCTGCCAT
AACCATGAGTGATAACACTGCGGCCAACTTACTTCTGACAACGATCGGAGGACCGAAGGAGCTAACCGCT
TTTTTGCACAACATGGGGGATCATGTAACTCGCCTTGATCGTTGGGAACCGGAGCTGAATGAAGCCATAC
CAAACGACGAGCGTGACACCACGATGCCTGTAGCAATGGCAACAACGTTGCGCAAACTATTAACTGGCGA
ACTACTTACTCTAGCTTCCCGGCAACAATTAATAGACTGGATGGAGGCGGATAAAGTTGCAGGACCACTT
CTGCGCTCGGCCCTTCCGGCTGGCTGGTTTATTGCTGATAAATCTGGAGCCGGTGAGCGTGGGTCTCGCG
GTATCATTGCAGCACTGGGGCCAGATGGTAAGCCCTCCCGTATCGTAGTTATCTACACGACGGGGAGTCA
GGCAACTATGGATGAACGAAATAGACAGATCGCTGAGATAGGTGCCTCACTGATTAAGCATTGGTAACTG
TCAGACCAAGTTTACTCATATATACTTTAGATTGATTTAAAACTTCATTTTTAATTTAAAAGGATCTAGG
TGAAGATCCTTTTTGATAATCTCATGACCAAAATCCCTTAACGTGAGTTTTCGTTCCACTGAGCGTCAGA
CCCCGTAGAAAAGATCAAAGGATCTTCTTGAGATCCTTTTTTTCTGCGCGTAATCTGCTGCTTGCAAACA
AAAAAACCACCGCTACCAGCGGTGGTTTGTTTGCCGGATCAAGAGCTACCAACTCTTTTTCCGAAGGTAA
CTGGCTTCAGCAGAGCGCAGATACCAAATACTGTTCTTCTAGTGTAGCCGTAGTTAGGCCACCACTTCAA
GAACTCTGTAGCACCGCCTACATACCTCGCTCTGCTAATCCTGTTACCAGTGGCTGCTGCCAGTGGCGAT
AAGTCGTGTCTTACCGGGTTGGACTCAAGACGATAGTTACCGGATAAGGCGCAGCGGTCGGGCTGAACGG
GGGGTTCGTGCACACAGCCCAGCTTGGAGCGAACGACCTACACCGAACTGAGATACCTACAGCGTGAGCT
ATGAGAAAGCGCCACGCTTCCCGAAGGGAGAAAGGCGGACAGGTATCCGGTAAGCGGCAGGGTCGGAACA
GGAGAGCGCACGAGGGAGCTTCCAGGGGGAAACGCCTGGTATCTTTATAGTCCTGTCGGGTTTCGCCACC
TCTGACTTGAGCGTCGATTTTTGTGATGCTCGTCAGGGGGGCGGAGCCTATGGAAAAACGCCAGCAACGC
GGCCTTTTTACGGTTCCTGGCCTTTTGCTGGCCTTTTGCTCACATGTTCTTTCCTGCGTTATCCCCTGAT
TCTGTGGATAACCGTATTACCGCCTTTGAGTGAGCTGATACCGCTCGCCGCAGCCGAACGACCGAGCGCA
GCGAGTCAGTGAGCGAGGAAGCGGAAGAGCGCCTGATGCGGTATTTTCTCCTTACGCATCTGTGCGGTAT
TTCACACCGCATAGACCAGCCGCGTAACCTGGCAAAATCGGTTACGGTTGAGTAATAAATGGATGCCCTG
CGTAAGCGGGTGTGGGCGGACAATAAAGTCTTAAACTGAACAAAATAGATCTAAACTATGACAATAAAGT
CTTAAACTAGACAGAATAGTTGTAAACTGAAATCAGTCCAGTTATGCTGTGAAAAAGCATACTGGACTTT
TGTTATGGCTAAAGCAAACTCTTCATTTTCTGAAGTGCAAATTGCCCGTCGTATTAAAGAGGGGCGTGGC
CAAGGGCATGGTAAAGACTATATTCGCGGCGTTGTGACAATTTACCGAACAACTCCGCGGCCGGGAAGCC
GATCTCGGCTTGAACGAATTGTTAGGTGGCGGTACTTGGGTCGATATCAAAGTGCATCACTTCTTCCCGT
ATGCCCAACTTTGTATAGAGAGCCACTGCGGGATCGTCACCGTAATCTGCTTGCACGTAGATCACATAAG
CACCAAGCGCGTTGGCCTCATGCTTGAGGAGATTGATGAGCGCGGTGGCAATGCCCTGCCTCCGGTGCTC
GCCGGAGACTGCGAGATCATAGATATAGATCTCACTACGCGGCTGCTCAAACTTGGGCAGAACGTAAGCC
GCGAGAGCGCCAACAACCGCTTCTTGGTCGAAGGCAGCAAGCGCGATGAATGTCTTACTACGGAGCAAGT
TCCCGAGGTAATCGGAGTCCGGCTGATGTTGGGAGTAGGTGGCTACGTCTCCGAACTCACGACCGAAAAG
ATCAAGAGCAGCCCGCATGGATTTGACTTGGTCAGGGCCGAGCCTACATGTGCGAATGATGCCCATACTT
GAGCCACCTAACTTTGTTTTAGGGCGACTGCCCTGCTGCGTAACATCGTTGCTGCTCCATAACATCAAAC
ATCGACCCACGGCGTAACGCGCTTGCTGCTTGGATGCCCGAGGCATAGACTGTACAAAAAAACAGTCATA
ACAAGCCATGAAAACCGCCACTGCGCCGTTACCACCGCTGCGTTCGGTCAAGGTTCTGGACCAGTTGCGT
GAGCGCATACGCTACTTGCATTACAGTTTACGAACCGAACAGGCTTATGTCAACTGGGTTCGTGCCTTCA
TCCGTTTCCACGGTGTGCGTCACCCGGCAACCTTGGGCAGCAGCGAAGTCGAGGCATTTCTGTCCTGGCT
GGCGAACGAGCGCAAGGTTTCGGTCTCCACGCATCGTCAGGCATTGGCGGCCTTGCTGTTCTTCTACGGC
AAGGTGCTGTGCACGGATCTGCCCTGGCTTCAGGAGATCGGAAGACCTCGGCCGTCGCGGCGCTTGCCGG
TGGTGCTGACCCCGGATGAAGTGGTTCGCATCCTCGGTTTTCTGGAAGGCGAGCATCGTTTGTTCGCCCA
GGACTCTAGCTATAGTTCTAGTGGTTGGCTACGTATACTCCGGAATATTAATAGATCATGGAGATAATTA
AAATGATAACCATCTCGCAAATAAATAAGTATTTTACTGTTTTCGTAACAGTTTTGTAATAAAAAAACCT
ATAAATATTCCGGATTATTCATACCGTCCCACCATCGGGCGCGGATCTCGGTCCGAAAC
